>Addgene plasmid #170422 | pBEL1873 | addgene full sequence | sequence record 334342 | Addgene NGS Result
TAATACGACTCACTATAGGGAGACCACAACGGTTTCCCTCTAGAAATAATTTTGTTTAACTTTAAGAAGG
AGATATACATATGGCTCTTAACACACCACAAATTACGCCGACAAAAAAGATAACAGTGAGGGCAATCGGC
GAGGAACTGCCGCGTGGTGATTACCAACGTTGCCCGCAATGTGACATGCTGTTTAGCCTGCCCGAGATAA
ATTCTCATCAAAGTGCCTATTGTCCGCGCTGTCAGGCAAAAATTCGTGACGGGCGCGACTGGTCGCTAAC
GCGCCTGGCGGCAATGGCCTTCACCATGCTGTTGCTTATGCCGTTTGCCTGGGGCGAACCGCTGTTGCAT
ATCTGGCTGTTAGGCATTCGTATTGACGCCAACGTTATGCAAGGCATCTGGCAAATGACCAAACAGGGCG
ATGCGATAACGGGGTCGATGGTCTTTTTCTGCGTTATTGGTGCCCCGCTCATTCTGGTGACCTCCATAGC
TTATTTATGGTTTGGTAACCGACTGGGAATGAATTTACGTCCGGTACTGCTGATGCTTGAGCGACTTAAA
GAGTGGGTAATGCTCGATATCTACCTGGTCGGCATTGGCGTTGCTTCTATAAAGGTACAGGATTATGCCC
ATATCCAGGCTGGTGTCGGCTTGTTCTCTTTTGTGGCGTTGGTGATTTTAACGACGGTGACGTTGTCACA
TCTTAATGTCGAAGAACTGTGGGAGCGATTTTATCCGCAGCGCCCCGCTACGCGTAGGGACGAGAAACTT
CGTGTCTGCCTAGGGTGCCATTTTACCGGCTATCCAGATCAGCGTGGTCGCTGCCCGCGTTGCCATATCC
CGCTACGCCTGCGTCGCCGTCATAGTCTGCAAAAATGCTGGGCGGCGCTGTTAGCGTCAATCGTTTTATT
GTTACCTGCCAACCTGTTGCCTATTTCTATCATTTATCTGAACGGAGGACGGCAGGAAGATACAATTCTT
TCCGGAATTATGTCGCTGGCAAGTAGCAACATTGCGGTTGCAGGAATCGTGTTTATCGCCAGTATTCTGG
TCCCGTTTACTAAAGTGATCGTCATGTTCACTTTACTGTTGAGCATTCATTTTAAATGCCAGCAAGGTTT
ACGCACACGCATTCTGTTACTGCGGATGGTGACCTGGATTGGTCGCTGGTCGATGCTCGACCTGTTTGTC
ATATCTTTAACCATGTCGCTGATTAATCGCGATCAGATCCTCGCTTTTACTATGGGACCGGCTGCGTTTT
ATTTCGGCGCAGCGGTAATTTTGACTATTCTTGCTGTGGAATGGCTGGACAGCCGCTTACTTTGGGATGC
ACATGAGTCAGGAAACGCCCGCTTCGACGACTGAAGCGCAGATTAAAAATAAACGCCGTATCTCACCTTT
CTGGCTGCTGCCGTTCATCGCGCTAATGATTGCCAGTTGGCTGATTTGGGACAGTTATCAGGACCGGGGT
AATACCGTCACCATCGACTTTATGTCGGCGGATGGTATTGTTCCAGGCCGTACGCCTGTTCGTTATCAGG
GCGTTGAAGTCGGAACAGTGCAGGACATCAGCCTCAGCGACGATCTTCGTAAGATTGAAGTCAAGGTCAG
CATCAAGTCCGATATGAAAGATGCGCTGCGCGAAGAGACTCAGTTCTGGCTGGTGACGCCAAAAGCATCG
TTGGCAGGTGTCTCCGGGCTGGACGCCCTCGTCGGTGGGAACTATATCGGCATGATGCCCGGGAAAGGTA
AAGAGCAGGATCACTTTGTCGCACTCGATACCCAACCGAAATATCGGCTGGACAATGGCGATCTGATGAT
CCACCTGCAAGCCCCCGATCTCGGTTCGCTGAACAGCGGTTCATTGGTCTATTTCCGCAAGATCCCGGTG
GGAAAAGTCTACGACTATGCCATCAATCCCAACAAGCAAGGCGTGGTGATTGATGTCCTGATCGAGCGGC
GTTTTACCGATCTGGTGAAAAAAGGTAGCCGTTTCTGGAACGTTTCCGGCGTTGATGCCAACGTCAGTAT
CAGTGGCGCGAAGGTGAAACTGGAAAGCTTGGCGGCACTGGTTAACGGTGCGATTGCCTTCGATTCACCA
GAAGAGTCGAAACCTGCCGAGGCGGAAGATACCTTTGGTCTGTATGAAGATCTGGCCCACAGCCAGCGTG
GCGTAATAATAAAACTGGAACTGCCGAGTGGGGCCGGATTAACCGCCGACTCGACGCCGTTAATGTATCA
GGGGCTGGAAGTCGGACAGCTGACTAAACTGGATTTAAATCCTGGTGGTAAAGTCACAGGGGAAATGACC
GTTGATCCCAGCGTCGTTACCCTGCTTCGTGAAAATACCCGCATCGAATTACGCAACCCGAAATTATCCC
TTAGCGATGCTAATCTCAGCGCCCTGCTGACCGGCAAAACCTTCGAGCTGGTGCCCGGCGATGGCGAGCC
ACGCAAAGAATTCGTTGTTGTGCCAGGCGAAAAAGCACTGCTGCATGAACCTGATGTTCTGACGCTGACC
CTGACCGCGCCGGAAAGTTACGGTATTGATGCGGGTCAGCCGCTCATTCTTCACGGCGTGCAGGTAGGCC
AGGTTATCGATCGTAAACTCACCAGCAAAGGCGTCACCTTTACCGTCGCCATCGAGCCTCAGCATCGCGA
ACTGGTAAAAGGCGATAGCAAATTTGTCGTCAACAGCCGTGTCGATGTGAAGGTGGGGCTGGATGGCGTT
GAGTTTCTCGGTGCCAGCGCCTCAGAATGGATCAATGGCGGGATCCGTATTCTGCCGGGCGATAAAGGTG
AGATGAAAGCCAGCTATCCACTGTATGCCAATTTGGAAAAAGCGCTGGAGAACAGCCTTAGCGATTTACC
CACCACAACCGTGAGTTTGAGTGCAGAGACGCTGCCGGATGTGCAGGCAGGATCGGTAGTGCTGTACCGT
AAATTTGAAGTTGGTGAAGTGATTACCGTGCGTCCGCGAGCTAACGCGTTTGACATCGATCTGCATATTA
AGCCGGAGTATCGCAACCTTCTGACCAGCAATAGCGTGTTCTGGGCAGAAGGCGGGGCGAAAGTTCAGCT
GAATGGTAGTGGTCTGACCGTACAGGCATCCCCGCTCTCCAGAGCTCTAAAGGGAGCCATTAGCTTCGAC
AACCTCAGCGGTGCCAGCGCCAGTCAGCGTAAAGGCGATAAGCGTATTCTGTATGCTTCCGAAACAGCGG
CCCGTGCGGTTGGCGGGCAGATTACGCTTCACGCTTTCGATGCCGGAAAACTGGCGGTCGGGATGCCAAT
TCGCTATCTCGGTATTGACATCGGGCAAATCCAGACGCTGGATCTGATTACCGCACGCAATGAAGTACAG
GCAAAGGCGGTACTTTACCCGGAATATGTCCAGACCTTTGCTCGCGGTGGTACGCGCTTCTCAGTGGTCA
CACCGCAAATTTCGGCAGCTGGCGTTGAGCATCTTGATACTATCCTCCAGCCGTATATCAACGTCGAACC
AGGCCGGGGCAATCCTCGCCGCGACTTTGAATTACAAGAGGCCACCATTACTGATTCGCGTTACCTGGAT
GGCTTAAGCATTATTGTTGAAGCGCCGGAAGCCGGTTCGTTAGGCATCGGTACGCCTGTGCTGTTCCGTG
GTCTGGAAGTCGGTACGGTTACAGGAATGACGCTGGGGACATTGTCAGATCGCGTGATGATTGCGATGCG
CATCAGTAAACGCTATCAACACCTGGTGCGTAACAATTCCGTCTTCTGGTTGGCATCGGGTTACAGTCTG
GACTTTGGTCTGACGGGCGGCGTAGTGAAAACCGGCACCTTTAACCAGAACATCCGTGGCGGCATCGCCT
TCGCCACGCCTCCGGGTACGCCACTGGCACCGAAAGCCCAGGAAGGCAAACACTTCCTGTTGCAGGAAAG
TGAACCGAAAGAGTGGCGTGAATGGGGAACTGCGCTTCCCAAATAATGCCCACCTCGAGCAGATCCGGCT
GCTAACAAAGCCCGAAAGGAAGCTGAGTTGGCTGCTGCCACCGCTGAGCAATAACTAGCATAACCCCTTG
GGGCCTCTAAACGGGTCTTGAGGGGTTTTTTGCTGAAAGGAGGAACTATATCCGGATAATTCTTGAAGAC
GAAAGGGCCTCGTGATACGCCTATTTTTATAGGTTAATGTCATGATAATAATGGTTTCTTAGACGTCAGG
TGGCACTTTTCGGGGAAATGTGCGCGGAACCCCTATTTGTTTATTTTTCTAAATACATTCAAATATGTAT
CCGCTCATGAGACAATAACCCTGATAAATGCTTCAATAATATTGAAAAAGGAAGAGTATGAGTATTCAAC
ATTTCCGTGTCGCCCTTATTCCCTTTTTTGCGGCATTTTGCCTTCCTGTTTTTGCTCACCCAGAAACGCT
GGTGAAAGTAAAAGATGCTGAAGATCAGTTGGGTGCACGAGTGGGTTACATCGAACTGGATCTCAACAGC
GGTAAGATCCTTGAGAGTTTTCGCCCCGAAGAACGTTTTCCAATGATGAGCACTTTTAAAGTTCTGCTAT
GTGGCGCGGTATTATCCCGTGTTGACGCCGGGCAAGAGCAACTCGGTCGCCGCATACACTATTCTCAGAA
TGACTTGGTTGAGTACTCACCAGTCACAGAAAAGCATCTTACGGATGGCATGACAGTAAGAGAATTATGC
AGTGCTGCCATAACCATGAGTGATAACACTGCGGCCAACTTACTTCTGACAACGATCGGAGGACCGAAGG
AGCTAACCGCTTTTTTGCACAACATGGGGGATCATGTAACTCGCCTTGATCGTTGGGAACCGGAGCTGAA
TGAAGCCATACCAAACGACGAGCGTGACACCACGATGCCTGCAGCAATGGCAACAACGTTGCGCAAACTA
TTAACTGGCGAACTACTTACTCTAGCTTCCCGGCAACAATTAATAGACTGGATGGAGGCGGATAAAGTTG
CAGGACCACTTCTGCGCTCGGCCCTTCCGGCTGGCTGGTTTATTGCTGATAAATCTGGAGCCGGTGAGCG
TGGGTCTCGCGGTATCATTGCAGCACTGGGGCCAGATGGTAAGCCCTCCCGTATCGTAGTTATCTACACG
ACGGGGAGTCAGGCAACTATGGATGAACGAAATAGACAGATCGCTGAGATAGGTGCCTCACTGATTAAGC
ATTGGTAACTGTCAGACCAAGTTTACTCATATATACTTTAGATTGATTTAAAACTTCATTTTTAATTTAA
AAGGATCTAGGTGAAGATCCTTTTTGATAATCTCATGACCAAAATCCCTTAACGTGAGTTTTCGTTCCAC
TGAGCGTCAGACCCCGTAGAAAAGATCAAAGGATCTTCTTGAGATCCTTTTTTTCTGCGCGTAATCTGCT
GCTTGCAAACAAAAAAACCACCGCTACCAGCGGTGGTTTGTTTGCCGGATCAAGAGCTACCAACTCTTTT
TCCGAAGGTAACTGGCTTCAGCAGAGCGCAGATACCAAATACTGTCCTTCTAGTGTAGCCGTAGTTAGGC
CACCACTTCAAGAACTCTGTAGCACCGCCTACATACCTCGCTCTGCTAATCCTGTTACCAGTGGCTGCTG
CCAGTGGCGATAAGTCGTGTCTTACCGGGTTGGACTCAAGACGATAGTTACCGGATAAGGCGCAGCGGTC
GGGCTGAACGGGGGGTTCGTGCACACAGCCCAGCTTGGAGCGAACGACCTACACCGAACTGAGATACCTA
CAGCGTGAGCTATGAGAAAGCGCCACGCTTCCCGAAGGGAGAAAGGCGGACAGGTATCCGGTAAGCGGCA
GGGTCGGAACAGGAGAGCGCACGAGGGAGCTTCCAGGGGGAAACGCCTGGTATCTTTATAGTCCTGTCGG
GTTTCGCCACCTCTGACTTGAGCGTCGATTTTTGTGATGCTCGTCAGGGGGGCGGAGCCTATGGAAAAAC
GCCAGCAACGCGGCCTTTTTACGGTTCCTGGCCTTTTGCTGGCCTTTTGCTCACATGTTCTTTCCTGCGT
TATCCCCTGATTCTGTGGATAACCGTATTACCGCCTTTGAGTGAGCTGATACCGCTCGCCGCAGCCGAAC
GACCGAGCGCAGCGAGTCAGTGAGCGAGGAAGCGGAAGAGCGCCTGATGCGGTATTTTCTCCTTACGCAT
CTGTGCGGTATTTCACACCGCAATGGTGCACTCTCAGTACAATCTGCTCTGATGCCGCATAGTTAAGCCA
GTATACACTCCGCTATCGCTACGTGACTGGGTCATGGCTGCGCCCCGACACCCGCCAACACCCGCTGACG
CGCCCTGACGGGCTTGTCTGCTCCCGGCATCCGCTTACAGACAAGCTGTGACCGTCTCCGGGAGCTGCAT
GTGTCAGAGGTTTTCACCGTCATCACCGAAACGCGCGAGGCAGCTGCGGTAAAGCTCATCAGCGTGGTCG
TGAAGCGATTCACAGATGTCTGCCTGTTCATCCGCGTCCAGCTCGTTGAGTTTCTCCAGAAGCGTTAATG
TCTGGCTTCTGATAAAGCGGGCCATGTTAAGGGCGGTTTTTTCCTGTTTGGTCACTGATGCCTCCGTGTA
AGGGGGATTTCTGTTCATGGGGGTAATGATACCGATGAAACGAGAGAGGATGCTCACGATACGGGTTACT
GATGATGAACATGCCCGGTTACTGGAACGTTGTGAGGGTAAACAACTGGCGGTATGGATGCGGCGGGACC
AGAGAAAAATCACTCAGGGTCAATGCCAGCGCTTCGTTAATACAGATGTAGGTGTTCCACAGGGTAGCCA
GCAGCATCCTGCGATGCAGATCCGGAACATAATGGTGCAGGGCGCTGACTTCCGCGTTTCCAGACTTTAC
GAAACACGGAAACCGAAGACCATTCATGTTGTTGCTCAGGTCGCAGACGTTTTGCAGCAGCAGTCGCTTC
ACGTTCGCTCGCGTATCGGTGATTCATTCTGCTAACCAGTAAGGCAACCCCGCCAGCCTAGCCGGGTCCT
CAACGACAGGAGCACGATCATGCGCACCCGTGGCCAGGACCCAACGCTGCCCGAGATCTCGATCCCGCGA
AAT
Features (pLannotate 1.2.2; 12 found; start..end, strand, type, name):
      1..19      +  promoter       T7 promoter: promoter for bacteriophage T7 RNA polymerase
     51..73      +  RBS            RBS: efficient ribosome binding site from bacteriophage T7 gene 10 (Olins and Rangwala, 1989)
     81..1361    +  CDS            yebS: YEBS_ECOLI - Experimental evidence at protein level: Swiss-Prot protein existence level 1. Component of a transport pathway that contributes to membrane integrity. From Escherichia coli (strain K12).
   1333..3963    +  CDS            yebT: YEBT_ECOLI - Experimental evidence at protein level: Swiss-Prot protein existence level 1. Component of a transport pathway that contributes to membrane integrity (PubMed:27795327). May directly span the intermembrane space, facilitating the transport of substrates across the periplasm (Probable). From Escherichia coli (strain K12).
   3988..4037    +  CDS            SET1 (fragment): solubility-enhancement tag derived from T7 phage gene 10B
   4045..4092    +  terminator     T7 terminator: transcription terminator for bacteriophage T7 RNA polymerase
   4223..4327    +  promoter       AmpR promoter: bla
   4328..5188    +  CDS            AmpR: β-lactamase; bla; confers resistance to ampicillin, carbenicillin, and related antibiotics
   5359..5947    +  rep_origin     ori: high-copy-number ColE1/pMB1/pBR322/pUC origin of replication
   6133..6272    -  misc_feature   bom: basis of mobility region from pBR322
   6374..6565    -  CDS            rop: Rop protein, which maintains plasmids at low copy number; rop
   6582..6962    +  CDS            YPB1_ECOLX: Protein predicted: Swiss-Prot protein existence level 4. From Escherichia coli.
