[The description below was written by a language model from this plasmid's Addgene catalogue record and pLannotate feature annotations shown in this document.]
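Description:
pBEL1873 is a bacterial expression plasmid built on the Novagen pET17b backbone and carrying the E. coli letAB operon (formerly yebST), with a phenylalanine-to-asparagine substitution at position 833 of LetB. The sequenced construct is about 7.1 kb. It is propagated in E. coli under ampicillin selection, conferred by a β-lactamase gene with its own promoter, and replicates from a ColE1/pMB1-type origin. The catalogue lists it as high copy, although the feature table also detects the pBR322-derived bom site and the rop gene, which normally moderates copy number.

The insert sits downstream of a T7 promoter and the efficient phage T7 gene 10 ribosome binding site, and is followed by a T7 terminator. The letA (yebS) and letB (yebT) reading frames are annotated with a short overlap, which suggests that the native operon arrangement of the two genes has been kept. No epitope or purification tag is annotated. The short "SET1" fragment called between letB and the terminator is probably residual T7 gene 10-derived backbone sequence rather than a deliberate fusion, and the predicted YPB1 reading frame likewise belongs to the backbone.

LetA and LetB are components of a transport pathway that contributes to envelope membrane integrity. LetB is an MCE-family protein thought to span the periplasm and carry substrates between the inner and outer membranes. According to the record, the plasmid is used for genetic complementation, supplying LetA together with the LetB F833N variant so the effect of the mutation on function can be tested. The associated study concerns the role of Ring6 of LetB, but the record does not give the host strain or the phenotypic assay.
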