Addgene plasmid #170422: pBEL1873
Purpose: Genetic complementation plasmid of LetAB with LetB mutant F833N
Depositing lab: Gira Bhabha & Damian Ekiert. Depositing organization: NYU Grossman School of Medicine. Publication: Role of Ring6 in the Function of the E. coli MCE Protein LetB. Vieni C, Coudray N, Isom GL, Bhabha G, Ekiert DC. J Mol Biol. 2022 Jan 22;434(7):167463. doi: 10.1016/j.jmb.2022.167463. PubMed 35077766.
Backbone
  Vector backbone: pET17b
  Backbone manufacturer: Novagen
  Backbone size w/o insert (bp): 3174
  Vector type: Bacterial Expression
Growth in bacteria
  Bacterial resistance: Ampicillin, 100 μg/mL
  Growth temperature: 37°C
  Growth strain: DH5alpha
  Copy number: High Copy
Gene/Insert
  Gene/Insert name: LetAB (alt name: yebST)
  Species: E. coli
  Mutation: LetA-LetB(F833N)
  Entrez Gene: letB (a.k.a. b1834, ECK1833, yebT); letA (a.k.a. b1833, ECK1832, yebS)
Terms and licenses: Academic/Nonprofit Terms; Industry Terms: Not Available to Industry
How to cite: pBEL1873 was a gift from Gira Bhabha & Damian Ekiert (Addgene plasmid # 170422 ; http://n2t.net/addgene:170422 ; RRID:Addgene_170422)
